>Addgene plasmid #27732 | pUT1142-HQ858686 | depositor full sequence | sequence record 13036 | Author sequence
CAAATAATGATTTTATTTTGACTGATAGTGACCTGTTCGTTGCAACAAATTGATGAGCAATGCTTTTTTA
TAATGCCAACTTTGTACAAAAAAGCAGGCTCCGCGGCCGCCCCCTTCACCATGAGAGATCGATCGGTCGA
GCGCGAATTCCCCAGCCGCGAGCGGGGGGATCGGCCGCCGCCCGGGGTGCTGGGTCCCCCGCGCCGCGGG
CCGGCTTACAAGACGAAGTTGTGCGCGCTGTGGCAGCGCGGCGGCTGTTCCCGCGACACATGCAGCTTCG
CGCACGGACACGCCGAGCTCCGCCGGTTCCCCGGATCGCGCACCTCGTTCCCACCCCGCGCCGGGAGAAG
AGATTATAGAGGTGGTGACTTTAGAGATAGGTTTGATAGGAGGCGCTCACCTCATAGGAGGCATTCCCCT
GATGGAGATTCCAGGGGCCATCGCTCCCTTCGTGACCGACGACCAAATTCCCAAGAAAGGGAATCTAGCT
ATTCACGGTCTCCCAGTAGGAAGAGTGAAATGAGGCATGATAAGAAGCCTGATGATGGAGAAACTAACTC
ATCTAGGAGTCTCAGTGTCTCTGACAATAATGATGATAGAAAAAAGGAGACACTGTTAAGTGGTGATGAT
AAAGAGGATCACGAAATACAGCTCAAACAAATAAGACAGGACATGGAACTTTTGCGTGATGATAAATCTC
TCTTGGAGATAATTTTGGATGAGAAGAATGCTGAAGTGCGCAAGATTTCTAGCAGATTAAATGATCTTGA
TCTGCAGTTAAGGAAGGAGAAAGAGGAATGCCACAGGATGACCTCAAAAATTAAAAAGTTCCTTAAAGCC
CATGCTCGCTTTTTGAAAGCACAGGAAGAATTAAAAAGGTCACAAGCTCGTTTTGAGAGACTCGGTGATT
TACTTGCTTCAGATATTCTGAAGCGTGGTGCTAATGAAGAAGTTTCTAGTATCAATGTTGATGAAGATCC
AAATGGTTCCTTAAAGGGTGGGCGCGCCGACCCAGCTTTCTTGTACAAAGTTGGCATTATAAGAAAGCAT
TGCTTATCAATTTGTTGCAACGAACAGGTCACTATCAGTCAAAATAAAATCATTATTTGCCATCCAGCTG
ATATCCCCTATAGTGAGTCGTATTACATGGTCATAGCTGTTTCCTGGCAGCTCTGGCCCGTGTCTCAAAA
TCTCTGATGTTACATTGCACAAGATAAAAATATATCATCATGAACAATAAAACTGTCTGCTTACATAAAC
AGTAATACAAGGGGTGTTATGAGCCATATTCAACGGGAAACGTCGAGGCCGCGATTAAATTCCAACATGG
ATGCTGATTTATATGGGTATAAATGGGCTCGCGATAATGTCGGGCAATCAGGTGCGACAATCTATCGCTT
GTATGGGAAGCCCGATGCGCCAGAGTTGTTTCTGAAACATGGCAAAGGTAGCGTTGCCAATGATGTTACA
GATGAGATGGTCAGACTAAACTGGCTGACGGAATTTATGCCTCTTCCGACCATCAAGCATTTTATCCGTA
CTCCTGATGATGCATGGTTACTCACCACTGCGATCCCCGGAAAAACAGCATTCCAGGTATTAGAAGAATA
TCCTGATTCAGGTGAAAATATTGTTGATGCGCTGGCAGTGTTCCTGCGCCGGTTGCATTCGATTCCTGTT
TGTAATTGTCCTTTTAACAGCGATCGCGTATTTCGTCTCGCTCAGGCGCAATCACGAATGAATAACGGTT
TGGTTGATGCGAGTGATTTTGATGACGAGCGTAATGGCTGGCCTGTTGAACAAGTCTGGAAAGAAATGCA
TAAACTTTTGCCATTCTCACCGGATTCAGTCGTCACTCATGGTGATTTCTCACTTGATAACCTTATTTTT
GACGAGGGGAAATTAATAGGTTGTATTGATGTTGGACGAGTCGGAATCGCAGACCGATACCAGGATCTTG
CCATCCTATGGAACTGCCTCGGTGAGTTTTCTCCTTCATTACAGAAACGGCTTTTTCAAAAATATGGTAT
TGATAATCCTGATATGAATAAATTGCAGTTTCATTTGATGCTCGATGAGTTTTTCTAATCAGAATTGGTT
AATTGGTTGTAACACTGGCAGAGCATTACGCTGACTTGACGGGACGGCGCAAGCTCATGACCAAAATCCC
TTAACGTGAGTTACGCGTCGTTCCACTGAGCGTCAGACCCCGTAGAAAAGATCAAAGGATCTTCTTGAGA
TCCTTTTTTTCTGCGCGTAATCTGCTGCTTGCAAACAAAAAAACCACCGCTACCAGCGGTGGTTTGTTTG
CCGGATCAAGAGCTACCAACTCTTTTTCCGAAGGTAACTGGCTTCAGCAGAGCGCAGATACCAAATACTG
TCCTTCTAGTGTAGCCGTAGTTAGGCCACCACTTCAAGAACTCTGTAGCACCGCCTACATACCTCGCTCT
GCTAATCCTGTTACCAGTGGCTGCTGCCAGTGGCGATAAGTCGTGTCTTACCGGGTTGGACTCAAGACGA
TAGTTACCGGATAAGGCGCAGCGGTCGGGCTGAACGGGGGGTTCGTGCACACAGCCCAGCTTGGAGCGAA
CGACCTACACCGAACTGAGATACCTACAGCGTGAGCATTGAGAAAGCGCCACGCTTCCCGAAGGGAGAAA
GGCGGACAGGTATCCGGTAAGCGGCAGGGTCGGAACAGGAGAGCGCACGAGGGAGCTTCCAGGGGGAAAC
GCCTGGTATCTTTATAGTCCTGTCGGGTTTCGCCACCTCTGACTTGAGCGTCGATTTTTGTGATGCTCGT
CAGGGGGGCGGAGCCTATGGAAAAACGCCAGCAACGCGGCCTTTTTACGGTTCCTGGCCTTTTGCTGGCC
TTTTGCTCACATGTTCTTTCCTGCGTTATCCCCTGATTCTGTGGATAACCGTATTACCGCCTTTGAGTGA
GCTGATACCGCTCGCCGCAGCCGAACGACCGAGCGCAGCGAGTCAGTGAGCGAGGAAGCGGAAGAGCGCC
CAATACGCAAACCGCCTCTCCCCGCGCGTTGGCCGATTCATTAATGCAGCTGGCACGACAGGTTTCCCGA
CTGGAAAGCGGGCAGTGAGCGCAACGCAATTAATACGCGTACCGCTAGCCAGGAAGAGTTTGTAGAAACG
CAAAAAGGCCATCCGTCAGGATGGCCTTCTGCTTAGTTTGATGCCTGGCAGTTTATGGCGGGCGTCCTGC
CCGCCACCCTCCGGGCCGTTGCTTCACAACGTTCAAATCCGCTCCCGGCGGATTTGTCCTACTCAGGAGA
GCGTTCACCGACAAACAACAGATAAAACGAAAGGCCCAGTCTTCCGACTGAGCCTTTCGTTTTATTTGAT
GCCTGGCAGTTCCCTACTCTCGCGTTAACGCTAGCATGGATGTTTTCCCAGTCACGACGTTGTAAAACGA
CGGCCAGTCTTAAGCTCGGGCCC
Features (pLannotate 1.2.2; 10 found; start..end, strand, type, name):
      1..100     +  protein_bind   attL1: mutant version of attL; recombination site for the Gateway® LR reaction LR Clonase™
    190..1014    +  CDS            C3H13_ORYSJ (fragment): Experimental evidence at transcript level: Swiss-Prot protein existence level 2. From Oryza sativa subsp. japonica (Rice).
   1010..1109    -  protein_bind   attL2: mutant version of attL; recombination site for the Gateway® LR reaction LR Clonase™
   1127..1145    -  promoter       T7 promoter: promoter for bacteriophage T7 RNA polymerase
   1279..2088    +  CDS            KanR: aminoglycoside phosphotransferase; aph(3')-Ia; confers resistance to kanamycin in bacteria or G418 (Geneticin®) in eukaryotes
   2235..2823    +  rep_origin     ori: high-copy-number ColE1/pMB1/pBR322/pUC origin of replication
   3006..3098    +  CDS            lacI (fragment): lac repressor; lacI; The lac repressor binds to the lac operator to inhibit transcription in E. coli. This inhibition can be relieved by adding lactose or isopropyl-β-D-thiogalactopyranoside (IPTG).
   3153..3180    -  terminator     rrnB T2 terminator: transcription terminator T2 from the E. coli rrnB gene
   3312..3355    +  terminator     rrnB T1 terminator: Escherichia coli rrnB; transcription terminator T1 from the E. coli rrnB gene
   3402..3438    -  CDS            lacZα (fragment): LacZα fragment of β-galactosidase; lacZ fragment
