[The description below was written by a language model from this plasmid's Addgene catalogue record and pLannotate feature annotations shown in this document.]
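Description:
pUT1142-HQ858686 is a Gateway entry clone built on the Invitrogen pENTR/D backbone (2,580 bp without insert; 3,453 nt in the depositor's full sequence) and belongs to the Maize TFome collection of transcription factor open reading frames. It is maintained in E. coli under kanamycin selection through an aph(3')-Ia KanR gene and replicates from a ColE1/pUC-type origin. The feature annotation describes this origin as high-copy, whereas the catalogue entry lists the plasmid as low copy, and the record does not resolve this difference.

The payload is an 873 bp coding sequence for a Zea mays C3H (CCCH zinc-finger) family transcription factor. It was PCR-amplified from a full-length cDNA template, and its native stop codon was retained. Automated annotation labels the ORF by its similarity to a rice C3H protein, which reflects homology rather than a rice origin. The insert sits between attL1 and attL2 sites, so an LR Clonase reaction can transfer it directionally into any attR-containing destination vector for expression in plants, yeast, bacteria or other systems. Because the stop codon is present, N-terminal fusions are possible but C-terminal tags supplied by a destination vector would not be translated.

The entry vector has no promoter positioned to express the ORF. A T7 promoter lies beyond attL2 on the opposite strand, pointing back toward the insert. The rrnB T1 and T2 terminators upstream of attL1 shield the cassette from read-through transcription. The short lacI and lacZα fragments are backbone remnants. M13 forward and reverse primer sites flank the cassette for sequence verification. The clone serves as a shuttle resource for functional genomics of maize transcription factors.
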