Addgene plasmid #27732: pUT1142-HQ858686
Depositing lab: John Gray & Erich Grotewold. Depositing organization: University of Toledo. Publication: The Maize TFome--development of a transcription factor open reading frame collection for functional genomics. Burdo B, Gray J, Goetting-Minesky MP, Wittler B, Hunt M, Li T, Velliquette D, Thomas J, Gentzel I, dos Santos Brito M, Mejia-Guerra MK, Connolly LN, Qaisi D, Li W, Casas MI, Doseff AI, Grotewold E. Plant J. 2014 Oct;80(2):356-66. doi: 10.1111/tpj.12623. Epub 2014 Aug 26. PubMed 25053252.
Backbone
  Vector backbone: pENTR/D
  Backbone manufacturer: Invitrogen
  Backbone size w/o insert (bp): 2580
  Vector type: Entry vector
Growth in bacteria
  Bacterial resistance: Kanamycin, 50 μg/mL
  Growth temperature: 37°C
  Growth strain: DH5alpha
  Growth instructions: E. coli TOP10
  Copy number: Low Copy
Gene/Insert
  Gene/Insert name: C3H transcription factor from EC905431
  Species: Zea mays
  Insert size (bp): 873
  GenBank ID: HQ858686
  Cloning method: Restriction Enzyme
  Sequencing primers: 5′ M13 For; 3′ M13 Rev
Terms and licenses: Academic/Nonprofit Terms; Industry Terms: Not Available to Industry
Depositor comments: This CDS was amplified using PCR from a full length cDNA template from the Maize Full-length cDNA Project (www.maizecdna.org) and the PCR product included the stop codon. The PCR product was cloned into a Gateway pENTR/D vector. Further information on this gene may be obtained at www.grassius.org using the GenBank number. (The second half of the plasmid name is the GenBank Number for the sequence of the insert)
How to cite: pUT1142-HQ858686 was a gift from John Gray & Erich Grotewold (Addgene plasmid # 27732 ; http://n2t.net/addgene:27732 ; RRID:Addgene_27732)
