>Addgene plasmid #27732 | pUT1142-HQ858686 | addgene partial sequence | sequence record 34058 | 27732 with M13pUC-fwd
TGATTTTATTTTGACTGATAGTGACCTGTTCGTTGCAACAAATTGATGAGCCATGCTTTTTTATAATGCC
AACTTTGTACAAAAAAGCAGGCTCCGCGGCCGCCCCCTTCACCATGAGAGATCGATCGGTCGAGCGCGAA
TTCCCCAGCCGCGAGCGGGGGGATCGGCCGCCGCCCGGGGTGCTGGGTCCCCCGCGCCGCGGGCCGGCTT
ACAAGACGAAGTTGTGCGCGCTGTGGCAGCGCGGCGGCTGTTCCCGCGACACATGCAGCTTCGCGCACGG
ACACGCCGAGCTCCGCCGGTTCCCCGGATCGCGCACCTCGTTCCCACCCCGCGCCGGGAGAAGAGATTAT
AGAGGTGGTGACTTTAGAGATAGGTTTGATAGGAGGCGCTCACCTCATAGGAGGCATTCCCCTGATGGAG
ATTCCAGGGGCCATCGCTCCCTTCGTGACCGACGACCAAATTCCCAAGAAAGGGAATCTAGCTATTCACG
GTCTCCCAGTAGGAAGAGTGAAATGAGGCATGATAAGAAGCCTGATGATGGAGAAACTAACTCATCTAGG
AGTCTCAGTGTCTCTGACAATAATGATGATAGAAAAAAGGAGACACTGTTAAGTGGTGATGATAAAGAGG
ATCACGAAATACAGCTCAAACAAATAAGACAGGACATGGAACTTTTGCGTGATGATAAATCTCTCTTGGA
GATAATTTTGGATGAGAAGAATGCTGAAGTGCGCAAGATTTCTAGCA
